>Addgene plasmid #81737 | pDONR223_PTEN_WT | addgene full sequence | sequence record 200601 | Addgene NGS Result
GTGGCGGTTTTCATGGCTTGTTATGACTGTTTTTTTGGGGTACAGTCTATGCCTCGGGCATCCAAGCAGC
AAGCGCGTTACGCCGTGGGTCGATGTTTGATGTTATGGAGCAGCAACGATGTTACGCAGCAGGGCAGTCG
CCCTAAAACAAAGTTAAACATTATGAGGGAAGCGGTGATCGCCGAAGTATCGACTCAACTATCAGAGGTA
GTTGGCGTCATCGAGCGCCATCTCGAACCGACGTTGCTGGCCGTACATTTGTACGGCTCCGCAGTGGATG
GCGGCCTGAAGCCACACAGTGATATTGATTTGCTGGTTACGGTGACCGTAAGGCTTGATGAAACAACGCG
GCGAGCTTTGATCAACGACCTTTTGGAAACTTCGGCTTCCCCTGGAGAGAGCGAGATTCTCCGCGCTGTA
GAAGTCACCATTGTTGTGCACGACGACATCATTCCGTGGCGTTATCCAGCTAAGCGCGAACTGCAATTTG
GAGAATGGCAGCGCAATGACATTCTTGCAGGTATCTTCGAGCCAGCCACGATCGACATTGATCTGGCTAT
CTTGCTGACAAAAGCAAGAGAACATAGCGTTGCCTTGGTAGGTCCAGCGGCGGAGGAACTCTTTGATCCG
GTTCCTGAACAGGATCTATTTGAGGCGCTAAATGAAACCTTAACGCTATGGAACTCGCCGCCCGACTGGG
CTGGCGATGAGCGAAATGTAGTGCTTACGTTGTCCCGCATTTGGTACAGCGCAGTAACCGGCAAAATCGC
GCCGAAGGATGTCGCTGCCGACTGGGCAATGGAGCGCCTGCCGGCCCAGTATCAGCCCGTCATACTTGAA
GCTAGACAGGCTTATCTTGGACAAGAAGAAGATCGCTTGGCCTCGCGCGCAGATCAGTTGGAAGAATTTG
TCCACTACGTGAAAGGCGAGATCACCAAGGTAGTCGGCAAATAACCCTCGAGCCACCCATGACCAAAATC
CCTTAACGTGAGTTACGCGTCGTTCCACTGAGCGTCAGACCCCGTAGAAAAGATCAAAGGATCTTCTTGA
GATCCTTTTTTTCTGCGCGTAATCTGCTGCTTGCAAACAAAAAAACCACCGCTACCAGCGGTGGTTTGTT
TGCCGGATCAAGAGCTACCAACTCTTTTTCCGAAGGTAACTGGCTTCAGCAGAGCGCAGATACCAAATAC
TGTTCTTCTAGTGTAGCCGTAGTTAGGCCACCACTTCAAGAACTCTGTAGCACCGCCTACATACCTCGCT
CTGCTAATCCTGTTACCAGTGGCTGCTGCCAGTGGCGATAAGTCGTGTCTTACCGGGTTGGACTCAAGAC
GATAGTTACCGGATAAGGCGCAGCGGTCGGGCTGAACGGGGGGTTCGTGCACACAGCCCAGCTTGGAGCG
AACGACCTACACCGAACTGAGATACCTACAGCGTGAGCTATGAGAAAGCGCCACGCTTCCCGAAGGGAGA
AAGGCGGACAGGTATCCGGTAAGCGGCAGGGTCGGAACAGGAGAGCGCACGAGGGAGCTTCCAGGGGGAA
ACGCCTGGTATCTTTATAGTCCTGTCGGGTTTCGCCACCTCTGACTTGAGCGTCGATTTTTGTGATGCTC
GTCAGGGGGGCGGAGCCTATGGAAAAACGCCAGCAACGCGGCCTTTTTACGGTTCCTGGCCTTTTGCTGG
CCTTTTGCTCACATGTTCTTTCCTGCGTTATCCCCTGATTCTGTGGATAACCGTATTACCGCCTTTGAGT
GAGCTGATACCGCTCGCCGCAGCCGAACGACCGAGCGCAGCGAGTCAGTGAGCGAGGAAGCGGAAGAGCG
CCCAATACGCAAACCGCCTCTCCCCGCGCGTTGGCCGATTCATTAATGCAGCTGGCACGACAGGTTTCCC
GACTGGAAAGCGGGCAGTGAGCGCAACGCAATTAATACGCGTACCGCTAGCCAGGAAGAGTTTGTAGAAA
CGCAAAAAGGCCATCCGTCAGGATGGCCTTCTGCTTAGTTTGATGCCTGGCAGTTTATGGCGGGCGTCCT
GCCCGCCACCCTCCGGGCCGTTGCTTCACAACGTTCAAATCCGCTCCCGGCGGATTTGTCCTACTCAGGA
GAGCGTTCACCGACAAACAACAGATAAAACGAAAGGCCCAGTCTTCCGACTGAGCCTTTCGTTTTATTTG
ATGCCTGGCAGTTCCCTACTCTCGCGTTAACGCTAGCATGGATGTTTTCCCAGTCACGACGTTGTAAAAC
GACGGCCAGTCTTAAGCTCGGGCCCCAAATAATGATTTTATTTTGACTGATAGTGACCTGTTCGTTGCAA
CAAATTGATGAGCAATGCTTTTTTATAATGCCAACTTTGTACAAAAAAGTTGGCACCATGACAGCCATCA
TCAAAGAGATCGTTAGCAGAAACAAAAGGAGATATCAAGAGGATGGATTCGACTTAGACTTGACCTATAT
TTATCCAAACATTATTGCTATGGGATTTCCTGCAGAAAGACTTGAAGGCGTATACAGGAACAATATTGAT
GATGTAGTAAGGTTTTTGGATTCAAAGCATAAAAACCATTACAAGATATACAATCTTTGTGCTGAAAGAC
ATTATGACACCGCCAAATTTAATTGCAGAGTTGCACAATATCCTTTTGAAGACCATAACCCACCACAGCT
AGAACTTATCAAACCCTTTTGTGAAGATCTTGACCAATGGCTAAGTGAAGATGACAATCATGTTGCAGCA
ATTCACTGTAAAGCTGGAAAGGGACGAACTGGTGTAATGATATGTGCATATTTATTACATCGGGGCAAAT
TTTTAAAGGCACAAGAGGCCCTAGATTTCTATGGGGAAGTAAGGACCAGAGACAAAAAGGGAGTAACTAT
TCCCAGTCAGAGGCGCTATGTGTATTATTATAGCTACCTGTTAAAGAATCATCTGGATTATAGACCAGTG
GCACTGTTGTTTCACAAGATGATGTTTGAAACTATTCCAATGTTCAGTGGCGGAACTTGCAATCCTCAGT
TTGTGGTCTGCCAGCTAAAGGTGAAGATATATTCCTCCAATTCAGGACCCACACGACGGGAAGACAAGTT
CATGTACTTTGAGTTCCCTCAGCCGTTACCTGTGTGTGGTGATATCAAAGTAGAGTTCTTCCACAAACAG
AACAAGATGCTAAAAAAGGACAAAATGTTTCACTTTTGGGTAAATACATTCTTCATACCAGGACCAGAGG
AAACCTCAGAAAAAGTAGAAAATGGAAGTCTATGTGATCAAGAAATCGATAGCATTTGCAGTATAGAGCG
TGCAGATAATGACAAGGAATATCTAGTACTTACTTTAACAAAAAATGATCTTGACAAAGCAAATAAAGAC
AAAGCCAACCGATACTTTTCTCCAAATTTTAAGGTGAAGCTGTACTTCACAAAAACAGTAGAGGAGCCGT
CAAATCCAGAGGCTAGCAGTTCAACTTCTGTAACACCAGATGTTAGTGACAATGAACCTGATCATTATAG
ATATTCTGACACCACTGACTCTGATCCAGAGAATGAACCTTTTGATGAAGATCAGCATACACAAATTACA
AAAGTCTGATTGCCAACTTTCTTGTACAAAGTTGGCATTATAAGAAAGCATTGCTTATCAATTTGTTGCA
ACGAACAGGTCACTATCAGTCAAAATAAAATCATTATTTGCCATCCAGCTGATATCCCCTATAGTGAGTC
GTATTACATGGTCATAGCTGTTTCCTGGCAGCTCTGGCCCGTGTCTCAAAATCTCTGATGTTACATTGCA
CAAGATAAAAATATATCATCATGCCTCCTCTAGACCAGCCAGGACAGAAATGCCTCGACTTCGCTGCTAC
CCAAGGTTGCCGGGTGACGCACACCGTGGAAACGGATGAAGGCACGAACCCAGTGGACATAAGCCTGTTC
GGTTCGTAAGCTGTAATGCAAGTAGCGTATGCGCTCACGCAACTGGTCCAGAACCTTGACCGAACGCAGC
GGTGGTAACGGCGCA
Features (pLannotate 1.2.2; 12 found; start..end, strand, type, name):
    100..156     +  CDS            GmR (fragment): gentamycin acetyltransferase; aacC1; confers resistance to gentamycin
    163..954     +  CDS            SmR: aminoglycoside adenylyltransferase (Murphy, 1985); aadA; confers resistance to spectinomycin and streptomycin
   1047..1635    +  rep_origin     ori: high-copy-number ColE1/pMB1/pBR322/pUC origin of replication
   1818..1910    +  CDS            lacI (fragment): lac repressor; lacI; The lac repressor binds to the lac operator to inhibit transcription in E. coli. This inhibition can be relieved by adding lactose or isopropyl-β-D-thiogalactopyranoside (IPTG).
   1965..1992    -  terminator     rrnB T2 terminator: transcription terminator T2 from the E. coli rrnB gene
   2124..2167    +  terminator     rrnB T1 terminator: Escherichia coli rrnB; transcription terminator T1 from the E. coli rrnB gene
   2214..2250    -  CDS            lacZα (fragment): LacZα fragment of β-galactosidase; lacZ fragment
   2267..2362    +  protein_bind   attL3: mutant version of attL; recombination site for the Gateway® LR reaction LR Clonase™
   2368..3576    +  CDS            PTEN: PTEN_HUMAN - Also known as MMAC1, TEP1. Experimental evidence at protein level: Swiss-Prot protein existence level 1. [Isoform alpha]: Functional kinase, like isoform 1 it antagonizes the PI3K-AKT/PKB signaling pathway. Plays a role in mitochondrial energetic metabolism by promoting COX activity and ATP production, via collaboration with isoform 1 in increasing protein levels of PINK1. From Homo sapiens (Human).
   3584..3679    -  protein_bind   attL3: mutant version of attL; recombination site for the Gateway® LR reaction LR Clonase™
   3698..3716    -  promoter       T7 promoter: promoter for bacteriophage T7 RNA polymerase
   3906..3929    +  promoter       Pc promoter (fragment): intI1 (promoter lies within the coding sequence); class 1 integron promoter
