[The description below was written by a language model from this plasmid's Addgene catalogue record and pLannotate feature annotations shown in this document.]
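Description:
pDONR223_PTEN_WT is a Gateway entry clone built on the Invitrogen pDONR223 backbone and carrying the wild-type human PTEN open reading frame (reference transcript NM_000314). It is a bacterial propagation plasmid rather than an expression vector. The sequenced record is about 4.0 kb. It replicates in E. coli from a high-copy ColE1/pUC-type origin and is selected with spectinomycin through the aadA aminoglycoside adenylyltransferase gene (SmR). A fragment of a class 1 integron Pc promoter and a short remnant of a gentamicin acetyltransferase gene are annotated near this marker. Small lacI and lacZα fragments also appear and look like leftover backbone sequence rather than functional parts.

The PTEN coding sequence, roughly 1.2 kb, is flanked on both sides by attL recombination sites. The automated annotation labels both as attL3, and the record does not say which attL variants they actually are. The catalogue lists no promoter for the insert. The rrnB T1 and T2 terminators upstream of the cassette insulate it from read-through transcription, and a T7 promoter lies beyond the downstream attL site, pointing back towards the insert. The clone is in the "closed" configuration, with a stop codon directly after the ORF, so C-terminal fusion tags supplied by a destination vector would not be translated.

An LR Clonase reaction moves PTEN from this plasmid into attR-containing destination vectors chosen by the user for expression. The plasmid belongs to the Target Accelerator Plasmid Collection. In that collection it provides the wild-type version of this tumour suppressor, an antagonist of PI3K–AKT signalling, for functional studies of cancer gene alleles.
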