Addgene plasmid #81737: pDONR223_PTEN_WT
Purpose: Gateway Donor vector containing PTEN , part of the Target Accelerator Plasmid Collection.
Depositing lab: Jesse Boehm & William Hahn & David Root. Depositing organization: Broad Institute. Publication: Systematic Functional Interrogation of Rare Cancer Variants Identifies Oncogenic Alleles. Kim E, Ilic N, Shrestha Y, Zou L, Kamburov A, Zhu C, Yang X, Lubonja R, Tran N, Nguyen C, Lawrence MS, Piccioni F, Bagul M, Doench JG, Chouinard CR, Wu X, Hogstrom L, Natoli T, Tamayo P, Horn H, Corsello SM, Lage K, Root DE, Subramanian A, Golub TR, Getz G, Boehm JS, Hahn WC. Cancer Discov. 2016 Jul;6(7):714-26. doi: 10.1158/2159-8290.CD-16-0160. Epub 2016 May 4. PubMed 27147599.
Backbone
  Vector backbone: pDONR223
  Backbone manufacturer: Invitrogen
  Backbone size w/o insert (bp): 2790
  Vector type: Gateway Entry vector
Growth in bacteria
  Bacterial resistance: Spectinomycin, 50 μg/mL
  Growth temperature: 37°C
  Growth strain: DH5alpha
  Copy number: High Copy
Gene/Insert
  Gene/Insert name: PTEN (alt name: NM_000314.6)
  Species: H. sapiens (human)
  Mutation: WT
  Entrez Gene: PTEN (a.k.a. 10q23del, BZS, CWS1, DEC, GLM2, MHAM, MMAC1, PTEN1, PTENbeta, TEP1)
  Promoter: None
  Cloning method: Gateway Cloning
  Sequencing primers: 5′ M13pUC-fwd; 3′ M13-Rev
Terms and licenses: Academic/Nonprofit Terms; Industry Terms: Not Available to Industry
Depositor comments: Closed state: stop codon immediately follows insert Supporting reference: Systematic morphological profiling of human gene and allele function via Cell Painting. Rohban MH, et al. Elife. 2017, Mar 18;6. pii: e24060. PubMed PMID 28315521
How to cite: pDONR223_PTEN_WT was a gift from Jesse Boehm & William Hahn & David Root (Addgene plasmid # 81737 ; http://n2t.net/addgene:81737 ; RRID:Addgene_81737)
