>Addgene plasmid #81737 | pDONR223_PTEN_WT | depositor partial sequence | sequence record 155056 | Insert sequence
ATGACAGCCATCATCAAAGAGATCGTTAGCAGAAACAAAAGGAGATATCAAGAGGATGGATTCGACTTAG
ACTTGACCTATATTTATCCAAACATTATTGCTATGGGATTTCCTGCAGAAAGACTTGAAGGCGTATACAG
GAACAATATTGATGATGTAGTAAGGTTTTTGGATTCAAAGCATAAAAACCATTACAAGATATACAATCTT
TGTGCTGAAAGACATTATGACACCGCCAAATTTAATTGCAGAGTTGCACAATATCCTTTTGAAGACCATA
ACCCACCACAGCTAGAACTTATCAAACCCTTTTGTGAAGATCTTGACCAATGGCTAAGTGAAGATGACAA
TCATGTTGCAGCAATTCACTGTAAAGCTGGAAAGGGACGAACTGGTGTAATGATATGTGCATATTTATTA
CATCGGGGCAAATTTTTAAAGGCACAAGAGGCCCTAGATTTCTATGGGGAAGTAAGGACCAGAGACAAAA
AGGGAGTAACTATTCCCAGTCAGAGGCGCTATGTGTATTATTATAGCTACCTGTTAAAGAATCATCTGGA
TTATAGACCAGTGGCACTGTTGTTTCACAAGATGATGTTTGAAACTATTCCAATGTTCAGTGGCGGAACT
TGCAATCCTCAGTTTGTGGTCTGCCAGCTAAAGGTGAAGATATATTCCTCCAATTCAGGACCCACACGAC
GGGAAGACAAGTTCATGTACTTTGAGTTCCCTCAGCCGTTACCTGTGTGTGGTGATATCAAAGTAGAGTT
CTTCCACAAACAGAACAAGATGCTAAAAAAGGACAAAATGTTTCACTTTTGGGTAAATACATTCTTCATA
CCAGGACCAGAGGAAACCTCAGAAAAAGTAGAAAATGGAAGTCTATGTGATCAAGAAATCGATAGCATTT
GCAGTATAGAGCGTGCAGATAATGACAAGGAATATCTAGTACTTACTTTAACAAAAAATGATCTTGACAA
AGCAAATAAAGACAAAGCCAACCGATACTTTTCTCCAAATTTTAAGGTGAAGCTGTACTTCACAAAAACA
GTAGAGGAGCCGTCAAATCCAGAGGCTAGCAGTTCAACTTCTGTAACACCAGATGTTAGTGACAATGAAC
CTGATCATTATAGATATTCTGACACCACTGACTCTGATCCAGAGAATGAACCTTTTGATGAAGATCAGCA
TACACAAATTACAAAAGTC
