>Addgene plasmid #81737 | pDONR223_PTEN_WT | addgene partial sequence | sequence record 160316 | M13-F20 5'-TGTAAAACGACGGCCAGT-3'
TTTTATTTTGACTGATAGTGACCTGTTCGTTGCAACAAATTGATGAGCAATGCTTTTTTATAATGCCAAC
TTTGTACAAAAAAGTTGGCACCATGACAGCCATCATCAAAGAGATCGTTAGCAGAAACAAAAGGAGATAT
CAAGAGGATGGATTCGACTTAGACTTGACCTATATTTATCCAAACATTATTGCTATGGGATTTCCTGCAG
AAAGACTTGAAGGCGTATACAGGAACAATATTGATGATGTAGTAAGGTTTTTGGATTCAAAGCATAAAAA
CCATTACAAGATATACAATCTTTGTGCTGAAAGACATTATGACACCGCCAAATTTAATTGCAGAGTTGCA
CAATATCCTTTTGAAGACCATAACCCACCACAGCTAGAACTTATCAAACCCTTTTGTGAAGATCTTGACC
AATGGCTAAGTGAAGATGACAATCATGTTGCAGCAATTCACTGTAAAGCTGGAAAGGGACGAACTGGTGT
AATGATATGTGCATATTTATTACATCGGGGCAAATTTTTAAAGGCACAAGAGGCCCTAGATTTCTATGGG
GAAGTAAGGACCAGAGACAAAAAGGGAGTAACTATTCCCAGTCAGAGGCGCTATGTGTATTATTATAGCT
ACCTGTTAAAGAATCATCTGGATTATAGACCAGTGGCACTGTTGTTTCACAAGATGATGTTTGAAACTAT
TCCAATGTTCAGTGGCGGAACTTGCAATCCTCAGTTTGTGGTCTGCCAGCTAAAGGTGAAGATATATTCC
TCCAATTCAGGACCCACACGACGGGAAGACAAGTTCATGTACTTTGAGTTCCCTCAGCCGTTACCTGTGT
GTGGTGATATCAAAGTAGAGTTCTTCC
